Addgene plasmid #68442: TOPO mKO2
Purpose: TOPO construct expressing mKusabira-Orange2 for generation of GMAP-compatible gene
Depositing lab: Tyler Jacks. Depositing organization: Massachusetts Institute of Technology. Publication: A Modular Assembly Platform for Rapid Generation of DNA Constructs. Akama-Garren EH, Joshi NS, Tammela T, Chang GP, Wagner BL, Lee DY, Rideout Iii WM, Papagiannakopoulos T, Xue W, Jacks T. Sci Rep. 2016 Feb 18;6:16836. doi: 10.1038/srep16836. PubMed 26887506.
Backbone
  Vector backbone: TOPO 2-5
  Backbone size w/o insert (bp): 3524
  Vector type: Bacterial Expression ; GMAP
Growth in bacteria
  Bacterial resistance: Kanamycin, 50 μg/mL
  Growth temperature: 37°C
  Growth strain: Stbl3
  Copy number: Unknown
Gene/Insert
  Gene/Insert name: mKusabira-Orange2 (alt name: mKO2)
  Insert size (bp): 660
  Promoter: Plac
  Cloning method: Gibson Cloning
  Sequencing primers: 5′ CTAACTCGAACGCTAGCTGTGCGATCGTTT; 3′ AGAGTAATTCAACCCCAAACAACAACGTTT
Terms and licenses: Academic/Nonprofit Terms; Industry Terms: Not Available to Industry
How to cite: TOPO mKO2 was a gift from Tyler Jacks (Addgene plasmid # 68442 ; http://n2t.net/addgene:68442 ; RRID:Addgene_68442)
