[The description below was written by a language model from this plasmid's Addgene catalogue record and pLannotate feature annotations shown in this document.]
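Description:
TOPO mKO2 is a small bacterial plasmid (about 4.2 kb) built on a TOPO-type cloning backbone, listed as "TOPO 2-5", and serving as a donor part in the GMAP modular assembly system. It replicates in E. coli from a high-copy ColE1/pUC-type origin and is selected with kanamycin through the Tn5-derived NeoR/KanR aminoglycoside phosphotransferase gene. The feature table also shows a Sh ble (BleoR) coding sequence downstream of a partial AmpR promoter, which would confer bleomycin/Zeocin resistance, although the catalogue lists only kanamycin. Fragments of lacI, tnpA and the pBR322 bom region are annotated as well and appear to be backbone remnants.

The payload is the roughly 660 bp coding sequence for monomeric Kusabira-Orange2 (mKO2), a constitutively fluorescent orange protein, inserted by Gibson cloning. It sits downstream of the lac promoter with its CAP binding site and lac operator. The insert is flanked by an SP6 promoter upstream and a T7 promoter on the opposite strand downstream, the usual arrangement around a TOPO cloning site. Beyond the insert lie fragments of lacZα and ccdB. In vectors of this type, a lacZα-ccdB fusion provides counter-selection, because insertion of a fragment disrupts expression of the gyrase toxin.

According to the record, the plasmid is used to generate a GMAP-compatible mKO2 gene. In other words, it stores the fluorescent reporter as a sequence-verified module that can be combined with other parts into larger constructs. The record does not annotate the specific GMAP homology or adapter sequences flanking the insert.
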