Features (pLannotate 1.2.2; 15 found; start..end, strand, type, name):
      2..94      +  CDS            lacI (fragment): lac repressor; lacI; The lac repressor binds to the lac operator to inhibit transcription in E. coli. This inhibition can be relieved by adding lactose or isopropyl-β-D-thiogalactopyranoside (IPTG).
    107..128     +  protein_bind   CAP binding site: CAP binding activates transcription in the presence of cAMP. E. coli catabolite activator protein
    143..173     +  promoter       lac promoter: promoter for the E. coli lac operon
    181..197     +  protein_bind   lac operator: The lac repressor binds to the lac operator to inhibit transcription in E. coli. This inhibition can be relieved by adding lactose or isopropyl-β-D-thiogalactopyranoside (IPTG). lac repressor encoded by lacI
    239..257     +  promoter       SP6 promoter: promoter for bacteriophage SP6 RNA polymerase
    332..985     +  CDS            mKO2: mKO2 is a basic (constitutively fluorescent) orange fluorescent protein published in 2008, derived from Verrillofungia concinna. It has moderate acid sensitivity.
   1111..1129    -  promoter       T7 promoter: promoter for bacteriophage T7 RNA polymerase
   1132..1279    +  CDS            lacZα (fragment): LacZα fragment of β-galactosidase; lacZ fragment
   1289..1592    +  CDS            ccdB (fragment): CcdB, a bacterial toxin that poisons DNA gyrase; ccdB; Plasmids containing the ccdB gene cannot be propagated in standard E. coli strains.
   1640..1909    +  CDS            tnpA (fragment): TN5P_ECOLX - Also known as tnp. Experimental evidence at protein level: Swiss-Prot protein existence level 1. Mediates transposition of transposon Tn5 by a 'cut and paste' mechanism. First, the monomeric transposase binds the 19 bp inverted DNA repeats flanking the transposon. Then, dimerization of the DNA- bound transposase creates a synaptic DNA complex. After nicking of the first DNA strand, excision of the transposon proceeds through a series of intermediates. The transposase then mediates the insertion of the transposon at a new site by strand transfer. The activity of the wild- type tran
   1941..2735    +  CDS            NeoR/KanR: aminoglycoside phosphotransferase from Tn5; aph(3')-II (or nptII); confers resistance to neomycin, kanamycin, and G418 (Geneticin®)
   2756..2807    -  misc_feature   bom (fragment): basis of mobility region from pBR322
   2834..2922    +  promoter       AmpR promoter (fragment): bla
   2942..3316    +  CDS            BleoR: antibiotic-binding protein; Sh ble from Streptoalloteichus hindustanus; confers resistance to bleomycin, phleomycin, and Zeocin™
   3454..4042    +  rep_origin     ori: high-copy-number ColE1/pMB1/pBR322/pUC origin of replication
>Addgene plasmid #68442 | TOPO mKO2 | depositor full sequence | sequence record 128083 | Full plasmid sequence
AGCGCCCAATACGCAAACCGCCTCTCCCCGCGCGTTGGCCGATTCATTAATGCAGCTGGCACGACAGGTT
TCCCGACTGGAAAGCGGGCAGTGAGCGCAACGCAATTAATGTGAGTTAGCTCACTCATTAGGCACCCCAG
GCTTTACACTTTATGCTTCCGGCTCGTATGTTGTGTGGAATTGTGAGCGGATAACAATTTCACACAGGAA
ACAGCTATGACCATGATTACGCCAAGCTATTTAGGTGACACTATAGAATACTCAAGCTATGCATCAAGCT
TGGTACCGAGCTCGGATCCTAACTCGAACGCTAGCTGTGCGATCGTTTACCATGGTGTCCGTGATCAAGC
CCGAGATGAAGATGCGTTACTACATGGACGGCAGCGTGAACGGCCACGAGTTCACCATCGAGGGCGAGGG
CACAGGCAGACCTTACGAGGGCCACCAGGAAATGACCCTGAGAGTGACCATGGCCGAGGGCGGACCTATG
CCCTTCGCCTTCGATCTGGTGTCCCACGTGTTCTGCTACGGCCACAGAGTGTTCACCAAGTACCCCGAGG
AAATCCCCGACTACTTCAAGCAGGCCTTCCCCGAGGGCCTGAGCTGGGAGAGAAGCCTGGAATTCGAGGA
CGGCGGCAGCGCCTCTGTGTCTGCCCACATCTCTCTGAGAGGCAACACCTTCTACCACAAGAGCAAGTTC
ACCGGCGTGAACTTCCCCGCCGACGGCCCCATCATGCAGAACCAGTCTGTGGACTGGGAGCCCAGCACCG
AGAAGATCACAGCCTCTGACGGCGTGCTGAAGGGCGACGTGACCATGTACCTGAAGCTGGAAGGCGGCGG
AAACCACAAGTGCCAGATGAAGACCACCTACAAGGCCGCCAAAGAAATCCTGGAAATGCCCGGCGACCAC
TACATCGGCCACAGGCTCGTGCGCAAGACCGAGGGCAACATCACCGAACAGGTGGAAGATGCCGTGGCCC
ACAGCAAACGTTGTTGTTTGGGGTTGAATTACTCTGGATCCACTAGTAACGGCCGCCAGTGTGCTGGAAT
TCTGCAGATATCCATCACACTGGCGGCCGCTCGAGCATGCATCTAGAGGGCCCAATTCGCCCTATAGTGA
GTCGTATTACAATTCACTGGCCGTCGTTTTACAACGTCGTGACTGGGAAAACCCTGGCGTTACCCAACTT
AATCGCCTTGCAGCACATCCCCCTTTCGCCAGCTGGCGTAATAGCGAAGAGGCCCGCACCGATCGCCCTT
CCCAACAGTTGCGCAGCCTATACGTACGGCAGTTTAAGGTTTACACCTATAAAAGAGAGAGCCGTTATCG
TCTGTTTGTGGATGTACAGAGTGATATTATTGACACGCCGGGGCGACGGATGGTGATCCCCCTGGCCAGT
GCACGTCTGCTGTCAGATAAAGTCTCCCGTGAACTTTACCCGGTGGTGCATATCGGGGATGAAAGCTGGC
GCATGATGACCACCGATATGGCCAGTGTGCCGGTCTCCGTTATCGGGGAAGAAGTGGCTGATCTCAGCCA
CCGCGAAAATGACATCAAAAACGCCATTAACCTGATGTTCTGGGGAATATAAATGTCAGGCATGAGATTA
TCAAAAAGGATCTTCACCTAGATCCTTTTCACGTAGAAAGCCAGTCCGCAGAAACGGTGCTGACCCCGGA
TGAATGTCAGCTACTGGGCTATCTGGACAAGGGAAAACGCAAGCGCAAAGAGAAAGCAGGTAGCTTGCAG
TGGGCTTACATGGCGATAGCTAGACTGGGCGGTTTTATGGACAGCAAGCGAACCGGAATTGCCAGCTGGG
GCGCCCTCTGGTAAGGTTGGGAAGCCCTGCAAAGTAAACTGGATGGCTTTCTCGCCGCCAAGGATCTGAT
GGCGCAGGGGATCAAGCTCTGATCAAGAGACAGGATGAGGATCGTTTCGCATGATTGAACAAGATGGATT
GCACGCAGGTTCTCCGGCCGCTTGGGTGGAGAGGCTATTCGGCTATGACTGGGCACAACAGACAATCGGC
TGCTCTGATGCCGCCGTGTTCCGGCTGTCAGCGCAGGGGCGCCCGGTTCTTTTTGTCAAGACCGACCTGT
CCGGTGCCCTGAATGAACTGCAAGACGAGGCAGCGCGGCTATCGTGGCTGGCCACGACGGGCGTTCCTTG
CGCAGCTGTGCTCGACGTTGTCACTGAAGCGGGAAGGGACTGGCTGCTATTGGGCGAAGTGCCGGGGCAG
GATCTCCTGTCATCTCACCTTGCTCCTGCCGAGAAAGTATCCATCATGGCTGATGCAATGCGGCGGCTGC
ATACGCTTGATCCGGCTACCTGCCCATTCGACCACCAAGCGAAACATCGCATCGAGCGAGCACGTACTCG
GATGGAAGCCGGTCTTGTCGATCAGGATGATCTGGACGAAGAGCATCAGGGGCTCGCGCCAGCCGAACTG
TTCGCCAGGCTCAAGGCGAGCATGCCCGACGGCGAGGATCTCGTCGTGACCCATGGCGATGCCTGCTTGC
CGAATATCATGGTGGAAAATGGCCGCTTTTCTGGATTCATCGACTGTGGCCGGCTGGGTGTGGCGGACCG
CTATCAGGACATAGCGTTGGCTACCCGTGATATTGCTGAAGAGCTTGGCGGCGAATGGGCTGACCGCTTC
CTCGTGCTTTACGGTATCGCCGCTCCCGATTCGCAGCGCATCGCCTTCTATCGCCTTCTTGACGAGTTCT
TCTGAATTATTAACGCTTACAATTTCCTGATGCGGTATTTTCTCCTTACGCATCTGTGCGGTATTTCACA
CCGCATACAGGTGGCACTTTTCGGGGAAATGTGCGCGGAACCCCTATTTGTTTATTTTTCTAAATACATT
CAAATATGTATCCGCTCATGAGACAATAACCCTGATAAATGCTTCAATAATAGCACGTGAGGAGGGCCAC
CATGGCCAAGTTGACCAGTGCCGTTCCGGTGCTCACCGCGCGCGACGTCGCCGGAGCGGTCGAGTTCTGG
ACCGACCGGCTCGGGTTCTCCCGGGACTTCGTGGAGGACGACTTCGCCGGTGTGGTCCGGGACGACGTGA
CCCTGTTCATCAGCGCGGTCCAGGACCAGGTGGTGCCGGACAACACCCTGGCCTGGGTGTGGGTGCGCGG
CCTGGACGAGCTGTACGCCGAGTGGTCGGAGGTCGTGTCCACGAACTTCCGGGACGCCTCCGGGCCGGCC
ATGACCGAGATCGGCGAGCAGCCGTGGGGGCGGGAGTTCGCCCTGCGCGACCCGGCCGGCAACTGCGTGC
ACTTCGTGGCCGAGGAGCAGGACTGACACGTGCTAAAACTTCATTTTTAATTTAAAAGGATCTAGGTGAA
GATCCTTTTTGATAATCTCATGACCAAAATCCCTTAACGTGAGTTTTCGTTCCACTGAGCGTCAGACCCC
GTAGAAAAGATCAAAGGATCTTCTTGAGATCCTTTTTTTCTGCGCGTAATCTGCTGCTTGCAAACAAAAA
AACCACCGCTACCAGCGGTGGTTTGTTTGCCGGATCAAGAGCTACCAACTCTTTTTCCGAAGGTAACTGG
CTTCAGCAGAGCGCAGATACCAAATACTGTCCTTCTAGTGTAGCCGTAGTTAGGCCACCACTTCAAGAAC
TCTGTAGCACCGCCTACATACCTCGCTCTGCTAATCCTGTTACCAGTGGCTGCTGCCAGTGGCGATAAGT
CGTGTCTTACCGGGTTGGACTCAAGACGATAGTTACCGGATAAGGCGCAGCGGTCGGGCTGAACGGGGGG
TTCGTGCACACAGCCCAGCTTGGAGCGAACGACCTACACCGAACTGAGATACCTACAGCGTGAGCTATGA
GAAAGCGCCACGCTTCCCGAAGGGAGAAAGGCGGACAGGTATCCGGTAAGCGGCAGGGTCGGAACAGGAG
AGCGCACGAGGGAGCTTCCAGGGGGAAACGCCTGGTATCTTTATAGTCCTGTCGGGTTTCGCCACCTCTG
ACTTGAGCGTCGATTTTTGTGATGCTCGTCAGGGGGGCGGAGCCTATGGAAAAACGCCAGCAACGCGGCC
TTTTTACGGTTCCTGGCCTTTTGCTGGCCTTTTGCTCACATGTTCTTTCCTGCGTTATCCCCTGATTCTG
TGGATAACCGTATTACCGCCTTTGAGTGAGCTGATACCGCTCGCCGCAGCCGAACGACCGAGCGCAGCGA
GTCAGTGAGCGAGGAAGCGGAAG
