>Addgene plasmid #68442 | TOPO mKO2 | addgene partial sequence | sequence record 122912 | pBR322ori-F 5'-GGGAAACGCCTGGTATCTTT-3'
CTCTGACTTGAGCGTCGATTTTTGTGATGCTCGTCAGGGGGGCGGAGCCTATGGAAAAACGCCAGCAACG
CGGCCTTTTTACGGTTCCTGGCCTTTTGCTGGCCTTTTGCTCACATGTTCTTTCCTGCGTTATCCCCTGA
TTCTGTGGATAACCGTATTACCGCCTTTGAGTGAGCTGATACCGCTCGCCGCAGCCGAACGACCGAGCGC
AGCGAGTCAGTGAGCGAGGAAGCGGAAGAGCGCCCAATACGCAAACCGCCTCTCCCCGCGCGTTGGCCGA
TTCATTAATGCAGCTGGCACGACAGGTTTCCCGACTGGAAAGCGGGCAGTGAGCGCAACGCAATTAATGT
GAGTTAGCTCACTCATTAGGCACCCCAGGCTTTACACTTTATGCTTCCGGCTCGTATGTTGTGTGGAATT
GTGAGCGGATAACAATTTCACACAGGAAACAGCTATGACCATGATTACGCCAAGCTATTTAGGTGACACT
ATAGAATACTCAAGCTATGCATCAAGCTTGGTACCGAGCTCGGATCCTAACTCGAACGCTAGCTGTGCGA
TCGTTTACCATGGTGTCCGTGATCAAGCCCGAGATGAAGATGCGTTACTACATGGACGGCAGCGTGAACG
GCCACGAGTTCACCATCGAGGGCGAGGGCACAGGCAGACCTTACGAGGGCCACCAGGAAATGACCCTGAG
AGTGACCATGGCCGAGGGCGGACCTATGCCCTTCGCCTTCGATCTGGTGTCCCACGTGTTCTGCTACGGC
CACAGAGTGTTCACCAAGTACCCCGAGGAAATCCCCGACTACTTCAAGCAGGCCTTCCCCGAGGGCCTGA
GCTGGGAGAGAAGCCTGGAATTCGAGGACGGCGGCAGCGCCTCTGTGTCTGCCCACATCTCTCTGAGAGG
CAACACCTTCTACCACAAGAGCAAGTTCACCGGCGTGAACTTCCCCGCCGACGGCCCCATCATGCAGAAC
CAGTCTGTGGACTGGGAGCCCAGCACCGAGAAGATCACAGCCTCTGACGGCGTGCTGAAGGGCGACGTGA
CCATGTACCTGAAGCTGGAAGGCGGCGGAAACCACAAGTGCCAGATGAAGACCACCTACA
