>Addgene plasmid #68442 | TOPO mKO2 | addgene partial sequence | sequence record 122913 | ccdb-rev 5'-ATATGCACCACCGGGTAAAG-3'
TGGCCAGGGGGATCACCATCCGTCGCCCCGGCGTGTCAATAATATCACTCTGTACATCCACAAACAGACG
ATAACGGCTCTCTCTTTTATAGGTGTAAACCTTAAACTGCCGTACGTATAGGCTGCGCAACTGTTGGGAA
GGGCGATCGGTGCGGGCCTCTTCGCTATTACGCCAGCTGGCGAAAGGGGGATGTGCTGCAAGGCGATTAA
GTTGGGTAACGCCAGGGTTTTCCCAGTCACGACGTTGTAAAACGACGGCCAGTGAATTGTAATACGACTC
ACTATAGGGCGAATTGGGCCCTCTAGATGCATGCTCGAGCGGCCGCCAGTGTGATGGATATCTGCAGAAT
TCCAGCACACTGGCGGCCGTTACTAGTGGATCCAGAGTAATTCAACCCCAAACAACAACGTTTGCTGTGG
GCCACGGCATCTTCCACCTGTTCGGTGATGTTGCCCTCGGTCTTGCGCACGAGCCTGTGGCCGATGTAGT
GGTCGCCGGGCATTTCCAGGATTTCTTTGGCGGCCTTGTAGGTGGTCTTCATCTGGCACTTGTGGTTTCC
GCCGCCTTCCAGCTTCAGGTACATGGTCACGTCGCCCTTCAGCACGCCGTCAGAGGCTGTGATCTTCTCG
GTGCTGGGCTCCCAGTCCACAGACTGGTTCTGCATGATGGGGCCGTCGGCGGGGAAGTTCACGCCGGTGA
ACTTGCTCTTGTGGTAGAAGGTGTTGCCTCTCAGAGAGATGTGGGCAGACACAGAGGCGCTGCCGCCGTC
CTCGAATTCCAGGCTTCTCTCCCAGCTCAGGCCCTCGGGGAAGGCCTGCTTGAAGTAGTCGGGGATTTCC
TCGGGGTACTTGGTGAACACTCTGTGGCCGTAGCAGAACACGTGGGACACCAGATCGAAGGCGAAGGGCA
TAGGTCCGCCCTCGGCCATGGTCACTCTCAGGGTCATTTCCTGGTGG
